Addgene plasmid #175783: pET29b-eGFP-dspB(E184Q)-6xHis
Purpose: Plasmid for overexpression of recombinant His-tagged fusion protein eGFP-DspB(E184Q), used as a fluorescent probe for detection of biofilm polysaccharide PNAG.
Depositing lab: Mark Nitz. Depositing organization: University of Toronto. Publication: An Inactive Dispersin B Probe for Monitoring PNAG Production in Biofilm Formation. Eddenden A, Kitova EN, Klassen JS, Nitz M. ACS Chem Biol. 2020 May 15;15(5):1204-1211. doi: 10.1021/acschembio.9b00907. Epub 2020 Jan 21. PubMed 31917539.
Backbone
  Vector backbone: pET29b
  Backbone size w/o insert (bp): 5322
  Total vector size (bp): 7194
  Vector type: Bacterial Expression
Growth in bacteria
  Bacterial resistance: Kanamycin, 50 μg/mL
  Growth temperature: 37°C
  Growth strain: DH5alpha
  Copy number: Low Copy
Gene/Insert
  Gene/Insert name: Dispersin B (alt name: DspB)
  Species: Aggregatibacter actinomycetemcomitans
  Insert size (bp): 1104
  Mutation: E184Q
  GenBank ID: AAP31025
  Promoter: T7
  Tag / fusion protein: eGFP (N terminal on insert); Hexahistidine tag (C terminal on insert)
  Cloning method: Restriction Enzyme; 5′ cloning site NdeI (not destroyed); 3′ cloning site KpnI (not destroyed)
  Sequencing primers: 5′ TAATACGACTCACTATAGGG
Terms and licenses: Academic/Nonprofit Terms; Industry Terms: Not Available to Industry
Depositor comments: Please note: The plasmid contains a S267P mutation in the insert. This mutation is in an unimportant flexible linker region and should not impact plasmid function.
How to cite: pET29b-eGFP-dspB(E184Q)-6xHis was a gift from Mark Nitz (Addgene plasmid # 175783 ; http://n2t.net/addgene:175783 ; RRID:Addgene_175783)
