[The description below was written by a language model from this plasmid's Addgene catalogue record and pLannotate feature annotations shown in this document.]
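Description:
pET29b-eGFP-dspB(E184Q)-6xHis is a bacterial expression plasmid of about 7.2 kb, built on the pET29b backbone, for overproducing a fluorescent, catalytically inactive form of Dispersin B in E. coli. It is maintained under kanamycin selection through an aminoglycoside phosphotransferase gene and replicates from a ColE1/pBR322-type origin. The adjacent rop gene and bom region fit the low copy number listed in the record. An f1 origin is also present, along with short tetracycline-resistance remnants and a fragment of the bla promoter that are backbone carry-overs rather than functional markers.

The expression cassette uses a T7 promoter followed by a lac operator and the T7 gene 10 ribosome binding site. A lacI gene on the plasmid supplies repressor, so transcription depends on a host that provides T7 RNA polymerase and is induced with IPTG. The open reading frame begins with EGFP, fused through a linker to DspB from Aggregatibacter actinomycetemcomitans carrying the E184Q substitution, and ends in a C-terminal hexahistidine tag for affinity purification, upstream of the T7 terminator. The automated annotation does not label the dspB coding region, which falls in the unannotated stretch between EGFP and the first His-tag hit. A second His-tag match further downstream probably comes from the vector, but the record does not say whether it is translated. The depositor notes an additional S267P change in a flexible linker that is not expected to affect function.

The purified fusion protein is used as a fluorescent probe for detecting the biofilm polysaccharide PNAG and monitoring its production during biofilm formation.
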