Features (pLannotate 1.2.2; 20 found; start..end, strand, type, name):
     12..440     +  rep_origin     f1 ori (sequence partly withheld): f1 bacteriophage origin of replication; arrow indicates direction of (+) strand synthesis
    493..550     +  promoter       AmpR promoter (fragment): bla
    559..1374    -  CDS            KanR: aminoglycoside phosphotransferase; aph(3')-Ia; confers resistance to kanamycin in bacteria or G418 (Geneticin®) in eukaryotes
   1496..2084    +  rep_origin     ori: high-copy-number ColE1/pMB1/pBR322/pUC origin of replication
   2270..2409    -  misc_feature   bom: basis of mobility region from pBR322
   2511..2702    -  CDS            rop: Rop protein, which maintains plasmids at low copy number; rop
   2719..3099    +  CDS            YPB1_ECOLX: Protein predicted: Swiss-Prot protein existence level 4. From Escherichia coli.
   3171..3462    -  CDS            TcR (fragment): tetracycline efflux protein; tet; confers resistance to tetracycline
   3477..3498    -  protein_bind   CAP binding site: CAP binding activates transcription in the presence of cAMP. E. coli catabolite activator protein
   3511..4593    -  CDS            lacI: lac repressor; lacI; The lac repressor binds to the lac operator to inhibit transcription in E. coli. This inhibition can be relieved by adding lactose or isopropyl-β-D-thiogalactopyranoside (IPTG).
   4594..4671    -  promoter       lacI promoter: lacI
   4679..4958    -  CDS            TcR (fragment): tetracycline efflux protein; tet; confers resistance to tetracycline
   4984..5002    +  promoter       T7 promoter: promoter for bacteriophage T7 RNA polymerase
   5003..5027    +  protein_bind   lac operator: The lac repressor binds to the lac operator to inhibit transcription in E. coli. This inhibition can be relieved by adding lactose or isopropyl-β-D-thiogalactopyranoside (IPTG). lac repressor encoded by lacI
   5042..5064    +  RBS            RBS: efficient ribosome binding site from bacteriophage T7 gene 10 (Olins and Rangwala, 1989)
   5081..5797    +  CDS            EGFP: EGFP is a basic (constitutively fluorescent) green fluorescent protein published in 1996, derived from Aequorea victoria. It is reported to be a rapidly-maturing weak dimer with moderate acid sensitivity.
   6932..6949    +  CDS            9xHis (fragment): 9xHis affinity tag
   7034..7051    +  CDS            9xHis (fragment): 9xHis affinity tag
   7061..7110    +  CDS            SET1 (fragment): solubility-enhancement tag derived from T7 phage gene 10B
   7118..7165    +  terminator     T7 terminator: transcription terminator for bacteriophage T7 RNA polymerase
>Addgene plasmid #175783 | pET29b-eGFP-dspB(E184Q)-6xHis | addgene full sequence | sequence record 345281 | Addgene NGS Result
TGGCGAATGGG
[124 nt withheld, positions 12-135]
C
[91 nt withheld, positions 137-227]
A
[49 nt withheld, positions 229-277]
CCTTTGACGTTGGAGTCCACGTTCTTT
[37 nt withheld, positions 305-341]
ACCCTATCTCGGTCTATTCTTTTGATTTATAAGGGATTTTGCCGATTTCGGCCTATTGGTTAAAAAATGA
GCTGATTTAACAAAAATTTAACGCGAATTTTAACAAAATATTAACGCTTACAATTTAGGTGGCACTTTTC
GGGGAAATGTGCGCGGAACCCCTATTTGTTTATTTTTCTAAATACATTCAAATATGTATCCGCTCATGAA
TTAATTCTTAGAAAAACTCATCGAGCATCAAATGAAACTGCAATTTATTCATATCAGGATTATCAATACC
ATATTTTTGAAAAAGCCGTTTCTGTAATGAAGGAGAAAACTCACCGAGGCAGTTCCATAGGATGGCAAGA
TCCTGGTATCGGTCTGCGATTCCGACTCGTCCAACATCAATACAACCTATTAATTTCCCCTCGTCAAAAA
TAAGGTTATCAAGTGAGAAATCACCATGAGTGACGACTGAATCCGGTGAGAATGGCAAAAGTTTATGCAT
TTCTTTCCAGACTTGTTCAACAGGCCAGCCATTACGCTCGTCATCAAAATCACTCGCATCAACCAAACCG
TTATTCATTCGTGATTGCGCCTGAGCGAGACGAAATACGCGATCGCTGTTAAAAGGACAATTACAAACAG
GAATCGAATGCAACCGGCGCAGGAACACTGCCAGCGCATCAACAATATTTTCACCTGAATCAGGATATTC
TTCTAATACCTGGAATGCTGTTTTCCCGGGGATCGCAGTGGTGAGTAACCATGCATCATCAGGAGTACGG
ATAAAATGCTTGATGGTCGGAAGAGGCATAAATTCCGTCAGCCAGTTTAGTCTGACCATCTCATCTGTAA
CATCATTGGCAACGCTACCTTTGCCATGTTTCAGAAACAACTCTGGCGCATCGGGCTTCCCATACAATCG
ATAGATTGTCGCACCTGATTGCCCGACATTATCGCGAGCCCATTTATACCCATATAAATCAGCATCCATG
TTGGAATTTAATCGCGGCCTAGAGCAAGACGTTTCCCGTTGAATATGGCTCATAACACCCCTTGTATTAC
TGTTTATGTAAGCAGACAGTTTTATTGTTCATGACCAAAATCCCTTAACGTGAGTTTTCGTTCCACTGAG
CGTCAGACCCCGTAGAAAAGATCAAAGGATCTTCTTGAGATCCTTTTTTTCTGCGCGTAATCTGCTGCTT
GCAAACAAAAAAACCACCGCTACCAGCGGTGGTTTGTTTGCCGGATCAAGAGCTACCAACTCTTTTTCCG
AAGGTAACTGGCTTCAGCAGAGCGCAGATACCAAATACTGTCCTTCTAGTGTAGCCGTAGTTAGGCCACC
ACTTCAAGAACTCTGTAGCACCGCCTACATACCTCGCTCTGCTAATCCTGTTACCAGTGGCTGCTGCCAG
TGGCGATAAGTCGTGTCTTACCGGGTTGGACTCAAGACGATAGTTACCGGATAAGGCGCAGCGGTCGGGC
TGAACGGGGGGTTCGTGCACACAGCCCAGCTTGGAGCGAACGACCTACACCGAACTGAGATACCTACAGC
GTGAGCTATGAGAAAGCGCCACGCTTCCCGAAGGGAGAAAGGCGGACAGGTATCCGGTAAGCGGCAGGGT
CGGAACAGGAGAGCGCACGAGGGAGCTTCCAGGGGGAAACGCCTGGTATCTTTATAGTCCTGTCGGGTTT
CGCCACCTCTGACTTGAGCGTCGATTTTTGTGATGCTCGTCAGGGGGGCGGAGCCTATGGAAAAACGCCA
GCAACGCGGCCTTTTTACGGTTCCTGGCCTTTTGCTGGCCTTTTGCTCACATGTTCTTTCCTGCGTTATC
CCCTGATTCTGTGGATAACCGTATTACCGCCTTTGAGTGAGCTGATACCGCTCGCCGCAGCCGAACGACC
GAGCGCAGCGAGTCAGTGAGCGAGGAAGCGGAAGAGCGCCTGATGCGGTATTTTCTCCTTACGCATCTGT
GCGGTATTTCACACCGCAATGGTGCACTCTCAGTACAATCTGCTCTGATGCCGCATAGTTAAGCCAGTAT
ACACTCCGCTATCGCTACGTGACTGGGTCATGGCTGCGCCCCGACACCCGCCAACACCCGCTGACGCGCC
CTGACGGGCTTGTCTGCTCCCGGCATCCGCTTACAGACAAGCTGTGACCGTCTCCGGGAGCTGCATGTGT
CAGAGGTTTTCACCGTCATCACCGAAACGCGCGAGGCAGCTGCGGTAAAGCTCATCAGCGTGGTCGTGAA
GCGATTCACAGATGTCTGCCTGTTCATCCGCGTCCAGCTCGTTGAGTTTCTCCAGAAGCGTTAATGTCTG
GCTTCTGATAAAGCGGGCCATGTTAAGGGCGGTTTTTTCCTGTTTGGTCACTGATGCCTCCGTGTAAGGG
GGATTTCTGTTCATGGGGGTAATGATACCGATGAAACGAGAGAGGATGCTCACGATACGGGTTACTGATG
ATGAACATGCCCGGTTACTGGAACGTTGTGAGGGTAAACAACTGGCGGTATGGATGCGGCGGGACCAGAG
AAAAATCACTCAGGGTCAATGCCAGCGCTTCGTTAATACAGATGTAGGTGTTCCACAGGGTAGCCAGCAG
CATCCTGCGATGCAGATCCGGAACATAATGGTGCAGGGCGCTGACTTCCGCGTTTCCAGACTTTACGAAA
CACGGAAACCGAAGACCATTCATGTTGTTGCTCAGGTCGCAGACGTTTTGCAGCAGCAGTCGCTTCACGT
TCGCTCGCGTATCGGTGATTCATTCTGCTAACCAGTAAGGCAACCCCGCCAGCCTAGCCGGGTCCTCAAC
GACAGGAGCACGATCATGCGCACCCGTGGGGCCGCCATGCCGGCGATAATGGCCTGCTTCTCGCCGAAAC
GTTTGGTGGCGGGACCAGTGACGAAGGCTTGAGCGAGGGCGTGCAAGATTCCGAATACCGCAAGCGACAG
GCCGATCATCGTCGCGCTCCAGCGAAAGCGGTCCTCGCCGAAAATGACCCAGAGCGCTGCCGGCACCTGT
CCTACGAGTTGCATGATAAAGAAGACAGTCATAAGTGCGGCGACGATAGTCATGCCCCGCGCCCACCGGA
AGGAGCTGACTGGGTTGAAGGCTCTCAAGGGCATCGGTCGAGATCCCGGTGCCTAATGAGTGAGCTAACT
TACATTAATTGCGTTGCGCTCACTGCCCGCTTTCCAGTCGGGAAACCTGTCGTGCCAGCTGCATTAATGA
ATCGGCCAACGCGCGGGGAGAGGCGGTTTGCGTATTGGGCGCCAGGGTGGTTTTTCTTTTCACCAGTGAG
ACGGGCAACAGCTGATTGCCCTTCACCGCCTGGCCCTGAGAGAGTTGCAGCAAGCGGTCCACGCTGGTTT
GCCCCAGCAGGCGAAAATCCTGTTTGATGGTGGTTAACGGCGGGATATAACATGAGCTGTCTTCGGTATC
GTCGTATCCCACTACCGAGATGTCCGCACCAACGCGCAGCCCGGACTCGGTAATGGCGCGCATTGCGCCC
AGCGCCATCTGATCGTTGGCAACCAGCATCGCAGTGGGAACGATGCCCTCATTCAGCATTTGCATGGTTT
GTTGAAAACCGGACATGGCACTCCAGTCGCCTTCCCGTTCCGCTATCGGCTGAATTTGATTGCGAGTGAG
ATATTTATGCCAGCCAGCCAGACGCAGACGCGCCGAGACAGAACTTAATGGGCCCGCTAACAGCGCGATT
TGCTGGTGACCCAATGCGACCAGATGCTCCACGCCCAGTCGCGTACCGTCTTCATGGGAGAAAATAATAC
TGTTGATGGGTGTCTGGTCAGAGACATCAAGAAATAACGCCGGAACATTAGTGCAGGCAGCTTCCACAGC
AATGGCATCCTGGTCATCCAGCGGATAGTTAATGATCAGCCCACTGACGCGTTGCGCGAGAAGATTGTGC
ACCGCCGCTTTACAGGCTTCGACGCCGCTTCGTTCTACCATCGACACCACCACGCTGGCACCCAGTTGAT
CGGCGCGAGATTTAATCGCCGCGACAATTTGCGACGGCGCGTGCAGGGCCAGACTGGAGGTGGCAACGCC
AATCAGCAACGACTGTTTGCCCGCCAGTTGTTGTGCCACGCGGTTGGGAATGTAATTCAGCTCCGCCATC
GCCGCTTCCACTTTTTCCCGCGTTTTCGCAGAAACGTGGCTGGCCTGGTTCACCACGCGGGAAACGGTCT
GATAAGAGACACCGGCATACTCTGCGACATCGTATAACGTTACTGGTTTCACATTCACCACCCTGAATTG
ACTCTCTTCCGGGCGCTATCATGCCATACCGCGAAAGGTTTTGCGCCATTCGATGGTGTCCGGGATCTCG
ACGCTCTCCCTTATGCGACTCCTGCATTAGGAAGCAGCCCAGTAGTAGGTTGAGGCCGTTGAGCACCGCC
GCCGCAAGGAATGGTGCATGCAAGGAGATGGCGCCCAACAGTCCCCCGGCCACGGGGCCTGCCACCATAC
CCACGCCGAAACAAGCGCTCATGAGCCCGAAGTGGCGAGCCCGATCTTCCCCATCGGTGATGTCGGCGAT
ATAGGCGCCAGCAACCGCACCTGTGGCGCCGGTGATGCCGGCCACGATGCGTCCGGCGTAGAGGATCGAG
ATCGATCTCGATCCCGCGAAATTAATACGACTCACTATAGGGGAATTGTGAGCGGATAACAATTCCCCTC
TAGAAATAATTTTGTTTAACTTTAAGAAGGAGATATACATATGGCTAGCATGGTGAGCAAGGGCGAGGAG
CTGTTCACCGGGGTGGTGCCCATCCTGGTCGAGCTGGACGGCGACGTAAACGGCCACAAGTTCAGCGTGT
CCGGCGAGGGCGAGGGCGATGCCACCTACGGCAAGCTGACCCTGAAGTTCATCTGCACCACCGGCAAGCT
GCCCGTGCCCTGGCCCACCCTCGTGACCACCCTGACCTACGGCGTGCAGTGCTTCAGCCGCTACCCCGAC
CACATGAAGCAGCACGACTTCTTCAAGTCCGCCATGCCCGAAGGCTACGTCCAGGAGCGCACCATCTTCT
TCAAGGACGACGGCAACTACAAGACCCGCGCCGAGGTGAAGTTCGAGGGCGACACCCTGGTGAACCGCAT
CGAGCTGAAGGGCATCGACTTCAAGGAGGACGGCAACATCCTGGGGCACAAGCTGGAGTACAACTACAAC
AGCCACAACGTCTATATCATGGCCGACAAGCAGAAGAACGGCATCAAGGTGAACTTCAAGATCCGCCACA
ACATCGAGGACGGCAGCGTGCAGCTCGCCGACCACTACCAGCAGAACACCCCCATCGGCGACGGCCCCGT
GCTGCTGCCCGACAACCACTACCTGAGCACCCAGTCCGCCCTGAGCAAAGACCCCAACGAGAAGCGCGAT
CACATGGTCCTGCTGGAGTTCGTGACCGCCGCCGGGATCACTCTCGGCATGGACGAGCTGTACAAGCTCG
ACAGCGGGGGTGGCGGACATATCTTTAACCCGCGTGGATCCCTCGACAATTGTTGCGTAAAAGGCAATCC
CATATATCCGCAAAAAACAAGTACCAAGCAGACCGGATTAATGCTGGACATCGCCCGACATTTTTATTCA
CCCGAGGTGATTAAATCCTTTATTGATACCATCAGCCTTTCCGGCGGTAATTTTCTGCACCTGCATTTTT
CCGACCATGAAAACTATGCGATAGAAAGCCATTTACTTAATCAACGTGCGGAAAATGCCGTGCAGGGCAA
AGACGGTATTTATATTAATCCTTATACCGGAAAGCCATTCTTGAGTTATCGGCAACTTGACGATATCAAA
GCCTATGCTAAGGCAAAAGGCATTGAGTTGATTCCCGAACTTGACAGCCCGAATCACATGACGGCGATCT
TTAAACTGGTGCAAAAAGACAGAGGGGTCAAGTACCTTCAAGGATTAAAATCACGCCAGGTAGATGATGA
AATTGATATTACTAATGCTGACAGTATTACTTTTATGCAATCTTTAATGAGTGAGGTTATTGATATTTTT
GGCGACACGAGTCAGCATTTTCATATTGGTGGCGATCAATTTGGTTATTCTGTGGAAAGTAATCATGAGT
TTATTACGTATGCCAATAAACTATCCTACTTTTTAGAGAAAAAAGGGTTGAAAACCCGAATGTGGAATGA
CGGATTAATTAAAAATACTTTTGAGCAAATCAACCCGAATATTGAAATTACTTATTGGAGCTATGATGGC
GATACGCAGGACAAAAATGAAGCTGCCGAGCGCCGTGATATGCGGGTCAGTTTGCCGGAGTTGCTGGCGA
AAGGCTTTACTGTCCTGAACTATAATTCCTATTATCTTTACATTGTTCCGAAAGCTTCACCAACCTTCTC
GCAAGATGCCGCCTTTGCCGCCAAAGATGTTATAAAAAATTGGGATCTTGGTGTTTGGGATGGACGAAAC
ACCAAAAACCGCGTACAAAATACTCATGAAATAGCCGGCGCAGCATTATCGATCTGGGGAGAAGATGCAA
AAGCGCTGAAAGACGAAACAATTCAGAAAAACACGAAAAGTTTATTGGAAGCGGTGATTCATAAGACGAA
TGGGGATGAGCACCACCACCACCACCACTGAGGTACCCTGGTGCCACGCGGTTCCATGGCGATATCGGAT
CCGAATTCGAGCTCCGTCGACAAGCTTGCGGCCGCACTCGAGCACCACCACCACCACCACTGAGATCCGG
CTGCTAACAAAGCCCGAAAGGAAGCTGAGTTGGCTGCTGCCACCGCTGAGCAATAACTAGCATAACCCCT
TGGGGCCTCTAAACGGGTCTTGAGGGGTTTTTTGCTGAAAGGAGGAACTATATCCGGAT
